Addgene plasmid #42044: pcDNA5/FRT/TO/FLAG-HA-SBP-TNRC6A
Depositing lab: Kumiko Ui-Tei. Depositing organization: The University of Tokyo. Publication: Human TNRC6A is an Argonaute-navigator protein for microRNA-mediated gene silencing in the nucleus. Nishi K, Nishi A, Nagasawa T, Ui-Tei K. RNA. 2013 Jan;19(1):17-35. doi: 10.1261/rna.034769.112. Epub 2012 Nov 13. PubMed 23150874.
Backbone
  Vector backbone: pcDNA5/FRT/TO/FLAG-HA-SBP
  Backbone size w/o insert (bp): 5369
  Total vector size (bp): 10499
  Vector type: Mammalian Expression
  Selectable markers: Hygromycin
Growth in bacteria
  Bacterial resistance: Ampicillin, 100 μg/mL
  Growth temperature: 37°C
  Growth strain: DH5alpha
  Copy number: High Copy
Gene/Insert
  Gene/Insert name: TNRC6A (alt name: GW182)
  Species: H. sapiens (human)
  Insert size (bp): 5130
  GenBank ID: AAK62026.1
  Entrez Gene: TNRC6A (a.k.a. CAGH26, FAME6, GW1, GW182, TNRC6)
  Promoter: CMV
  Tag / fusion protein: FLAG (N terminal on backbone); HA (N terminal on backbone); SBP (N terminal on backbone)
  Cloning method: Ligation Independent Cloning
  Sequencing primers: 5′ CGCAAATGGGCGGTAGGCGTG
Terms and licenses: Academic/Nonprofit Terms; Industry Terms: Not Available to Industry
How to cite: pcDNA5/FRT/TO/FLAG-HA-SBP-TNRC6A was a gift from Kumiko Ui-Tei (Addgene plasmid # 42044 ; http://n2t.net/addgene:42044 ; RRID:Addgene_42044)
