[The description below was written by a language model from this plasmid's Addgene catalogue record and pLannotate feature annotations shown in this document.]
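Description:
pcDNA5/FRT/TO/FLAG-HA-SBP-TNRC6A is a 10.5 kb mammalian expression plasmid built on a pcDNA5/FRT/TO backbone that has been modified to add an N-terminal FLAG-HA-SBP triple tag. It is propagated in E. coli as a high-copy plasmid through a ColE1/pUC-type origin with ampicillin selection (AmpR under its own bla promoter). A partial f1 origin and lac promoter/operator remnants are also annotated in the backbone.

The payload is human TNRC6A (GW182), an insert of about 5.1 kb. TNRC6A is a scaffold protein that associates with Argonaute proteins and recruits deadenylase complexes during microRNA- and siRNA-mediated silencing. Transcription is driven by the CMV immediate-early enhancer and promoter. This is followed by two short tet operator matches, which the annotation software labels as PLtetO-1 and TRE fragments. They correspond to the "TO" design, in which expression is held off by Tet repressor in a suitable host line and induced with tetracycline or doxycycline. The open reading frame starts with single FLAG and HA epitopes (annotated as fragments of the 3x versions) and a streptavidin-binding peptide, then runs into TNRC6A and ends at a bGH polyadenylation signal.

Downstream, an FRT site sits directly ahead of a hygromycin resistance gene with no annotated promoter of its own, followed by an SV40 poly(A) signal. In this arrangement, FLP-mediated integration into a genomic FRT site in a compatible host line is generally what activates hygromycin resistance, giving isogenic, single-site stable lines. The tags allow immunodetection and sequential affinity purification, which suits isolation of TNRC6A-containing complexes. The associated publication concerns TNRC6A's role in guiding Argonaute for microRNA-mediated silencing in the nucleus.
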