Features (pLannotate 1.2.2; 27 found; start..end, strand, type, name):
      4..383     +  enhancer       CMV enhancer: human cytomegalovirus immediate early enhancer
    384..587     +  promoter       CMV promoter: human cytomegalovirus (CMV) immediate early promoter
    589..608     +  promoter       PLtetO-1 promoter (fragment): modified phage lambda PL promoter with tet operator sites (Lutz and Bujard, 1997)
    610..629     +  promoter       PLtetO-1 promoter (fragment): modified phage lambda PL promoter with tet operator sites (Lutz and Bujard, 1997)
    637..670     +  promoter       TRE3GV promoter (fragment): 3rd-generation Tet-responsive promoter that can be activated by binding of Tet-On® 3G, optimized for retroviral and lentiviral vectors
    740..759     +  misc_feature   MCS (fragment): pBluescript multiple cloning site
    767..786     +  CDS            3xFLAG (fragment): three tandem FLAG® epitope tags
    794..821     +  CDS            3xHA (fragment): three tandem HA epitope tags
    824..937     +  CDS            SBP: streptavidin-binding peptide selected from a peptide library; binds streptavidin with nanomolar affinity (Keefe et al., 2001)
    953..6079    +  CDS            TNRC6A (fragment): TNR6A_HUMAN - Also known as CAGH26, KIAA1460, TNRC6. Experimental evidence at protein level: Swiss-Prot protein existence level 1. Plays a role in RNA-mediated gene silencing by both micro- RNAs (miRNAs) and short interfering RNAs (siRNAs). Required for miRNA- dependent repression of translation and for siRNA-dependent endonucleolytic cleavage of complementary mRNAs by argonaute family proteins. As a scaffolding protein, associates with argonaute proteins bound to partially complementary mRNAs, and can simultaneously recruit CCR4-NOT and PAN deadenylase complexes. From Homo sapiens (Human).
   6088..6135    +  misc_feature   MCS (fragment): pBluescript multiple cloning site
   6175..6193    -  promoter       T7 promoter: promoter for bacteriophage T7 RNA polymerase
   6226..6450    +  polyA_signal   bGH poly(A) signal: bovine growth hormone polyadenylation signal
   6454..6475    +  promoter       SV40 promoter (fragment): SV40 enhancer and early promoter
   6496..6729    +  rep_origin     f1 ori (fragment) (sequence partly withheld): f1 bacteriophage origin of replication; arrow indicates direction of (+) strand synthesis
   6734..6781    +  protein_bind   FRT: FLP-mediated recombination occurs in the 8-bp core sequence TCTAGAAA (Turan and Bode, 2011). FLP recombinase from the Saccharomyces cerevisiae 2μ plasmid
   6789..7811    +  CDS            HygR: aminoglycoside phosphotransferase from E. coli; aph(4)-Ia; confers resistance to hygromycin
   7821..7946    +  CDS            ble (fragment): BLE_KLEPN - Experimental evidence at protein level: Swiss-Prot protein existence level 1. Binding protein with a strong affinity to the bleomycin family of antibiotics. Binds to CL990; an antimitotic-antibiotic compound. From Klebsiella pneumoniae.
   7941..8062    +  polyA_signal   SV40 poly(A) signal: SV40 polyadenylation signal
   8135..8151    -  protein_bind   lac operator: The lac repressor binds to the lac operator to inhibit transcription in E. coli. This inhibition can be relieved by adding lactose or isopropyl-β-D-thiogalactopyranoside (IPTG). lac repressor encoded by lacI
   8159..8189    -  promoter       lac promoter: promoter for the E. coli lac operon
   8204..8225    -  protein_bind   CAP binding site: CAP binding activates transcription in the presence of cAMP. E. coli catabolite activator protein
   8238..8330    -  CDS            lacI (fragment): lac repressor; lacI; The lac repressor binds to the lac operator to inhibit transcription in E. coli. This inhibition can be relieved by adding lactose or isopropyl-β-D-thiogalactopyranoside (IPTG).
   8513..9101    -  rep_origin     ori: high-copy-number ColE1/pMB1/pBR322/pUC origin of replication
   9272..10132   -  CDS            AmpR: β-lactamase; bla; confers resistance to ampicillin, carbenicillin, and related antibiotics
  10133..10237   -  promoter       AmpR promoter: bla
  10296..10348   -  misc_feature   bom (fragment): basis of mobility region from pBR322
>Addgene plasmid #42044 | pcDNA5/FRT/TO/FLAG-HA-SBP-TNRC6A | depositor full sequence | sequence record 56820 | pcDNA5/FRT/TO/FLAG-HA-SBP-TNRC6A sequence 10499 bps
GTTGACATTGATTATTGACTAGTTATTAATAGTAATCAATTACGGGGTCATTAGTTCATAGCCCATATAT
GGAGTTCCGCGTTACATAACTTACGGTAAATGGCCCGCCTGGCTGACCGCCCAACGACCCCCGCCCATTG
ACGTCAATAATGACGTATGTTCCCATAGTAACGCCAATAGGGACTTTCCATTGACGTCAATGGGTGGAGT
ATTTACGGTAAACTGCCCACTTGGCAGTACATCAAGTGTATCATATGCCAAGTACGCCCCCTATTGACGT
CAATGACGGTAAATGGCCCGCCTGGCATTATGCCCAGTACATGACCTTATGGGACTTTCCTACTTGGCAG
TACATCTACGTATTAGTCATCGCTATTACCATGGTGATGCGGTTTTGGCAGTACATCAATGGGCGTGGAT
AGCGGTTTGACTCACGGGGATTTCCAAGTCTCCACCCCATTGACGTCAATGGGAGTTTGTTTTGGCACCA
AAATCAACGGGACTTTCCAAAATGTCGTAACAACTCCGCCCCATTGACGCAAATGGGCGGTAGGCGTGTA
CGGTGGGAGGTCTATATAAGCAGAGCTCTCCCTATCAGTGATAGAGATCTCCCTATCAGTGATAGAGATC
GTCGACGAGCTCGTTTAGTGAACCGTCAGATCGCCTGGAGACGCCATCCACGCTGTTTTGACCTCCATAG
AAGACACCGGGACCGATCCAGCCTCCGGACTCTAGCGTTTCCACCGCGGTGGCGGCCGCCACCATGGATT
ACAAGGATGACGACGACGATAAGTACCCATACGATGTTCCAGATTACGCTTCTATGGACGAGAAGACCAC
CGGCTGGCGGGGCGGCCACGTGGTGGAGGGCCTGGCCGGCGAGCTGGAGCAGCTGCGGGCCAGGCTGGAG
CACCACCCTCAGGGCCAGCGGGAGCCCTGCCCGGGCGGATCCATGGATGCTGATTCTGCCTCCAGTTCTG
AATCAGAGAGAAACATCACTATCATGGCTTCAGGGAACACAGGTGGTGAAAAAGATGGCCTTCGGAATAG
CACTGGACTTGGTTCCCAAAACAAGTTTGTAGTTGGTAGCAGCAGCAATAATGTGGGCCATGGAAGTAGT
ACTGGGCCATGGGGTTTTTCCCATGGAGCCATAATAAGCACATGTCAGGTCTCTGTGGATGCTCCTGAAA
GCAAATCTGAAAGTAGCAACAATAGAATGAATGCTTGGGGCACTGTAAGTTCTTCATCAAATGGAGGGTT
AAATCCAAGCACTTTGAATTCAGCTAGCAACCATGGTGCCTGGCCAGTATTAGAGAACAATGGACTTGCC
CTAAAAGGGCCTGTAGGGAGTGGTAGTTCTGGCATTAATATTCAGTGCAGTACTATAGGCCAGATGCCTA
ACAATCAGAGTATTAACTCTAAAGTGAGTGGTGGTTCTACCCATGGTACCTGGGGAAGCCTTCAGGAAAC
TTGTGAATCTGAAGTAAGTGGTACACAGAAGGTTTCATTCAGTGGTCAACCTCAAAATATTACCACTGAA
ATGACTGGACCAAATAACACTACTAACTTTATGACCTCTAGTTTACCAAACTCCGGTTCAGTGCAGAATA
ATGAGCTGCCTAGTAGTAACACAGGGGCCTGGCGTGTGAGCACAATGAATCATCCTCAGATGCAGGCTCC
ATCAGGTATGAATGGCACTTCCCTTTCTCACCTTAGCAATGGAGAGTCAAAAAGTGGAGGCTCTTATGGT
ACTACATGGGGTGCCTATGGTTCTAATTACTCTGGAGACAAATGTTCAGGCCCTAATGGCCAAGCTAATG
GTGACACTGTGAATGCAACTCTAATGCAGCCTGGCGTAAATGGTCCTATGGGCACTAACTTTCAAGTTAA
CACAAACAAAGGAGGTGGTGTGTGGGAATCTGGTGCAGCAAACTCCCAGAGTACATCATGGGGAAGTGGA
AATGGCGCAAATTCTGGAGGAAGTCGAAGAGGATGGGGAACCCCTGCACAAAACACTGGCACTAATTTAC
CCAGCGTTGAGTGGAACAAACTGCCTAGCAATCAGCATTCCAATGATAGTGCAAATGGCAATGGTAAGAC
GTTTACAAATGGATGGAAATCTACTGAGGAAGAGGATCAGGGTTCTGCCACATCTCAGACAAATGAGCAA
AGCAGTGTGTGGGCCAAAACAGGAGGTACAGTGGAGAGCGATGGTAGTACAGAAAGCACTGGACGCCTTG
AGGAAAAAGGAACTGGGGAAAGTCAGAGTAGAGACAGAAGAAAAATTGATCAGCACACATTACTCCAAAG
CATTGTAAACAGAACTGACTTAGATCCACGTGTCCTGTCCAACTCTGGTTGGGGACAGACTCCTATTAAG
CAGAATACTGCCTGGGATACAGAAACATCACCTAGAGGGGAACGAAAGACTGACAATGGGACAGAGGCCT
GGGGAAGCTCTGCAACACAGACTTTTAACTCAGGGGCATGTATAGATAAGACTAGCCCTAATGGTAATGA
TACCTCATCTGTATCAGGGTGGGGCGATCCCAAACCTGCTCTGAGGTGGGGAGATTCCAAAGGCTCAAAC
TGCCAGGGGGGGTGGGAAGATGATTCTGCTGCTACAGGAATGGTCAAGAGCAATCAGTGGGGGAATTGCA
AAGAGGAGAAGGCTGCATGGAATGACTCGCAAAAGAATAAACAGGGATGGGGTGATGGACAAAAATCAAG
CCAAGGGTGGTCTGTTTCTGCCAGTGATAACTGGGGAGAAACTTCAAGGAATAACCATTGGGGTGAGGCC
AATAAGAAATCCAGCTCAGGAGGTAGTGACAGTGACAGGTCCGTTTCCGGTTGGAACGAACTTGGTAAAA
CTAGTTCTTTCACTTGGGGAAACAACATAAATCCAAATAATTCATCAGGATGGGATGAATCTTCTAAACC
TACTCCTTCCCAGGGATGGGGAGACCCTCCAAAGTCTAATCAGTCTCTAGGTTGGGGAGATTCGTCAAAG
CCAGTCAGCTCTCCAGACTGGAACAAGCAACAAGACATTGTTGGATCTTGGGGAATCCCACCAGCTACAG
GCAAACCTCCTGGTACAGGCTGGCTGGGGGGACCTATACCAGCCCCAGCAAAAGAAGAAGAACCCACAGG
CTGGGAGGAACCATCCCCAGAATCTATACGTCGCAAAATGGAGATTGATGATGGAACTTCAGCTTGGGGA
GATCCAAGCAAATACAACTACAAAAATGTGAACATGTGGAACAAAAACGTCCCAAATGGCAACAGCCGTT
CAGACCAGCAAGCACAGGTACATCAGCTGCTAACGCCTGCAAGTGCCATCTCAAACAAAGAGGCAAGCAG
TGGCTCTGGCTGGGGTGAGCCCTGGGGGGAGCCTTCTACTCCAGCCACAACTGTGGATAATGGTACTTCA
GCATGGGGTAAGCCCATAGACAGTGGTCCCAGCTGGGGGGAACCCATTGCTGCGGCATCCAGCACATCCA
CGTGGGGCTCCAGCTCTGTTGGTCCACAAGCATTAAGCAAATCTGGGCCAAAATCTATGCAAGATGGCTG
GTGTGGTGATGATATGCCATTGCCTGGAAATCGCCCCACTGGCTGGGAAGAGGAAGAGGATGTGGAGATT
GGAATGTGGAATAGTAATTCATCTCAAGAGCTTAACTCATCTTTAAATTGGCCACCATATACAAAGAAAA
TGTCATCGAAGGGTCTGAGTGGCAAAAAAAGGAGAAGGGAAAGGGGAATGATGAAAGGTGGAAACAAACA
AGAAGAAGCGTGGATAAATCCATTTGTTAAACAGTTTTCAAACATCAGTTTTTCGAGAGACTCACCAGAG
GAAAATGTACAAAGCAATAAGATGGACCTTTCTGGAGGAATGTTACAAGACAAACGAATGGAGATAGATA
AACATAGCCTAAATATTGGTGATTACAATCGAACGGTCGGGAAAGGCCCTGGTTCTCGGCCTCAGATTTC
CAAAGAGTCTTCCATGGAGCGCAATCCTTATTTTGATAAGGATGGCATTGTAGCAGATGAATCCCAAAAC
ATGCAGTTTATGTCCAGTCAAAGCATGAAGCTTCCCCCTTCAAATAGTGCACTACCTAACCAGGCCCTTG
GCTCCATAGCAGGGCTGGGTATGCAAAACTTGAATTCTGTTAGACAGAATGGCAATCCCAGTATGTTTGG
TGTTGGAAACACAGCAGCACAACCCCGGGGCATGCAGCAGCCTCCAGCACAACCTCTTAGTTCATCTCAG
CCTAATCTCCGTGCTCAAGTGCCTCCTCCATTACTCTCCCCTCAGGTTCCAGTTTCATTGCTGAAGTATG
CACCAAACAACGGTGGCCTGAATCCACTCTTTGGCCCTCAACAGGTAGCCATGCTGAACCAGCTATCCCA
GCTAAACCAGCTTTCTCAGATCTCCCAGTTACAGCGATTGTTAGCGCAGCAGCAAAGGGCGCAGAGTCAG
AGAAGCGTGCCTTCTGGGAACCGGCCGCAGCAAGACCAGCAGGGTCGACCTCTTAGTGTGCAGCAGCAAA
TGATGCAACAATCTCGTCAACTTGATCCAAACCTGTTGGTGAAGCAGCAGACTCCACCATCTCAGCAGCA
GCCACTCCATCAGCCAGCCATGAAGTCTTTCCTTGACAATGTCATGCCCCACACTACACCTGAGCTGCAA
AAAGGGCCATCACCAATAAATGCTTTCAGCAACTTCCCTATAGGCTTGAACTCAAACTTGAATGTAAATA
TGGATATGAACAGTATTAAAGAGCCACAGTCAAGACTAAGGAAGTGGACGACAGTGGACAGCATTTCTGT
GAACACATCTTTGGATCAAAACTCCAGCAAACATGGTGCTATTTCAAGTGGTTTCAGGCTGGAAGAGTCT
CCATTTGTTCCCTATGACTTTATGAACAGCAGTACTTCACCAGCCAGTCCTCCAGGTTCAATAGGAGATG
GCTGGCCACGTGCCAAATCGCCTAACGGCTCTAGCAGTGTTAATTGGCCACCAGAATTTCGTCCTGGTGA
GCCATGGAAAGGTTATCCAAACATTGACCCTGAAACTGACCCTTACGTCACTCCTGGCAGTGTCATAAAC
AATCTTTCAATTAATACTGTGCGGGAAGTTGACCACCTCAGGGACAGGAACAGTGGGTCATCCTCATCCT
TGAACACCACGCTGCCTTCAACTAGTGCCTGGTCATCCATTCGTGCCTCCAACTACAACGTTCCCCTCAG
CAGTACAGCACAAAGCACTTCAGCCAGAAATAGTGATTCCAAATTGACATGGTCTCCTGGTTCAGTTACA
AACACCTCTCTGGCTCATGAGCTGTGGAAGGTCCCTTTGCCACCTAAAAACATCACTGCTCCGTCCCGCC
CACCTCCGGGACTGACTGGTCAGAAGCCACCCTTGTCTACGTGGGATAATTCTCCCCTTCGTATAGGTGG
AGGATGGGGAAATTCTGACGCCAGATATACCCCAGGTTCCAGCTGGGGTGAGAGCAGCTCAGGGAGAATA
ACAAATTGGCTTGTTCTAAAAAACCTTACACCTCAGATCGATGGCTCAACTCTGCGCACTCTGTGCATGC
AGCACGGCCCGCTGATCACATTCCACCTGAACCTCCCTCACGGAAATGCTCTGGTCCGCTACAGTTCAAA
AGAAGAGGTAGTGAAGGCACAAAAGTCTCTGCACATGTGTGTACTGGGGAACACTACTATTCTTGCTGAG
TTTGCCAGTGAAGAGGAGATCAGTCGTTTCTTTGCACAAAGCCAGTCTCTGACCCCTTCTCCCGGCTGGC
AGTCTCTCGGGTCCAGCCAGAGCCGGCTGGGCTCCCTCGACTGTTCCCACTCATTCTCCAGCCGGACCGA
TCTCAATCACTGGAATGGTGCTGGGCTGTCGGGAACTAACTGTGGAGACCTTCACGGCACTTCACTCTGG
GGGACCCCGCATTATTCCACAAGCCTGTGGGGTCCCCCAAGCAGCAGCGACCCCCGAGGAATTAGCAGCC
CATCTCCCATTAACGCTTTTCTTTCTGTTGACCACCTGGGTGGGGGTGGAGAGTCCATGTAATCTAGGAT
ATCAAGCTTATCGATACCGTCGACCTCGAGGGGGGGCCCGGTACCTTAATTAATTAAGGTACCAGGTAAG
TGTACCCAATTCGCCCTATAGTGAGTCGTATTACAATTCACTCGAAACCCGCTGATCAGCCTCGACTGTG
CCTTCTAGTTGCCAGCCATCTGTTGTTTGCCCCTCCCCCGTGCCTTCCTTGACCCTGGAAGGTGCCACTC
CCACTGTCCTTTCCTAATAAAATGAGGAAATTGCATCGCATTGTCTGAGTAGGTGTCATTCTATTCTGGG
GGGTGGGGTGGGGCAGGACAGCAAGGGGGAGGATTGGGAAGACAATAGCAGGCATGCTGGGGATGCGGTG
GGCTCTATGGCTTCTGAGGCGGAAAGAACCAGCTGGGGCTCTAGGGGGTATCCCC
[124 nt withheld, positions 6496-6619]
C
[91 nt withheld, positions 6621-6711]
AGGGTGATGGTTCACGTACCTAGAAGTTCCTATTCCGAAGTTCCTATTCTCTAGAAAGTATAGGAACTTC
CTTGGCCAAAAAGCCTGAACTCACCGCGACGTCTGTCGAGAAGTTTCTGATCGAAAAGTTCGACAGCGTC
TCCGACCTGATGCAGCTCTCGGAGGGCGAAGAATCTCGTGCTTTCAGCTTCGATGTAGGAGGGCGTGGAT
ATGTCCTGCGGGTAAATAGCTGCGCCGATGGTTTCTACAAAGATCGTTATGTTTATCGGCACTTTGCATC
GGCCGCGCTCCCGATTCCGGAAGTGCTTGACATTGGGGAATTCAGCGAGAGCCTGACCTATTGCATCTCC
CGCCGTGCACAGGGTGTCACGTTGCAAGACCTGCCTGAAACCGAACTGCCCGCTGTTCTGCAGCCGGTCG
CGGAGGCCATGGATGCGATCGCTGCGGCCGATCTTAGCCAGACGAGCGGGTTCGGCCCATTCGGACCGCA
AGGAATCGGTCAATACACTACATGGCGTGATTTCATATGCGCGATTGCTGATCCCCATGTGTATCACTGG
CAAACTGTGATGGACGACACCGTCAGTGCGTCCGTCGCGCAGGCTCTCGATGAGCTGATGCTTTGGGCCG
AGGACTGCCCCGAAGTCCGGCACCTCGTGCACGCGGATTTCGGCTCCAACAATGTCCTGACGGACAATGG
CCGCATAACAGCGGTCATTGACTGGAGCGAGGCGATGTTCGGGGATTCCCAATACGAGGTCGCCAACATC
TTCTTCTGGAGGCCGTGGTTGGCTTGTATGGAGCAGCAGACGCGCTACTTCGAGCGGAGGCATCCGGAGC
TTGCAGGATCGCCGCGGCTCCGGGCGTATATGCTCCGCATTGGTCTTGACCAACTCTATCAGAGCTTGGT
TGACGGCAATTTCGATGATGCAGCTTGGGCGCAGGGTCGATGCGACGCAATCGTCCGATCCGGAGCCGGG
ACTGTCGGGCGTACACAAATCGCCCGCAGAAGCGCGGCCGTCTGGACCGATGGCTGTGTAGAAGTACTCG
CCGATAGTGGAAACCGACGCCCCAGCACTCGTCCGAGGGCAAAGGAATAGCACGTACTACGAGATTTCGA
TTCCACCGCCGCCTTCTATGAAAGGTTGGGCTTCGGAATCGTTTTCCGGGACGCCGGCTGGATGATCCTC
CAGCGCGGGGATCTCATGCTGGAGTTCTTCGCCCACCCCAACTTGTTTATTGCAGCTTATAATGGTTACA
AATAAAGCAATAGCATCACAAATTTCACAAATAAAGCATTTTTTTCACTGCATTCTAGTTGTGGTTTGTC
CAAACTCATCAATGTATCTTATCATGTCTGTATACCGTCGACCTCTAGCTAGAGCTTGGCGTAATCATGG
TCATAGCTGTTTCCTGTGTGAAATTGTTATCCGCTCACAATTCCACACAACATACGAGCCGGAAGCATAA
AGTGTAAAGCCTGGGGTGCCTAATGAGTGAGCTAACTCACATTAATTGCGTTGCGCTCACTGCCCGCTTT
CCAGTCGGGAAACCTGTCGTGCCAGCTGCATTAATGAATCGGCCAACGCGCGGGGAGAGGCGGTTTGCGT
ATTGGGCGCTCTTCCGCTTCCTCGCTCACTGACTCGCTGCGCTCGGTCGTTCGGCTGCGGCGAGCGGTAT
CAGCTCACTCAAAGGCGGTAATACGGTTATCCACAGAATCAGGGGATAACGCAGGAAAGAACATGTGAGC
AAAAGGCCAGCAAAAGGCCAGGAACCGTAAAAAGGCCGCGTTGCTGGCGTTTTTCCATAGGCTCCGCCCC
CCTGACGAGCATCACAAAAATCGACGCTCAAGTCAGAGGTGGCGAAACCCGACAGGACTATAAAGATACC
AGGCGTTTCCCCCTGGAAGCTCCCTCGTGCGCTCTCCTGTTCCGACCCTGCCGCTTACCGGATACCTGTC
CGCCTTTCTCCCTTCGGGAAGCGTGGCGCTTTCTCATAGCTCACGCTGTAGGTATCTCAGTTCGGTGTAG
GTCGTTCGCTCCAAGCTGGGCTGTGTGCACGAACCCCCCGTTCAGCCCGACCGCTGCGCCTTATCCGGTA
ACTATCGTCTTGAGTCCAACCCGGTAAGACACGACTTATCGCCACTGGCAGCAGCCACTGGTAACAGGAT
TAGCAGAGCGAGGTATGTAGGCGGTGCTACAGAGTTCTTGAAGTGGTGGCCTAACTACGGCTACACTAGA
AGAACAGTATTTGGTATCTGCGCTCTGCTGAAGCCAGTTACCTTCGGAAAAAGAGTTGGTAGCTCTTGAT
CCGGCAAACAAACCACCGCTGGTAGCGGTGGTTTTTTTGTTTGCAAGCAGCAGATTACGCGCAGAAAAAA
AGGATCTCAAGAAGATCCTTTGATCTTTTCTACGGGGTCTGACGCTCAGTGGAACGAAAACTCACGTTAA
GGGATTTTGGTCATGAGATTATCAAAAAGGATCTTCACCTAGATCCTTTTAAATTAAAAATGAAGTTTTA
AATCAATCTAAAGTATATATGAGTAAACTTGGTCTGACAGTTACCAATGCTTAATCAGTGAGGCACCTAT
CTCAGCGATCTGTCTATTTCGTTCATCCATAGTTGCCTGACTCCCCGTCGTGTAGATAACTACGATACGG
GAGGGCTTACCATCTGGCCCCAGTGCTGCAATGATACCGCGAGACCCACGCTCACCGGCTCCAGATTTAT
CAGCAATAAACCAGCCAGCCGGAAGGGCCGAGCGCAGAAGTGGTCCTGCAACTTTATCCGCCTCCATCCA
GTCTATTAATTGTTGCCGGGAAGCTAGAGTAAGTAGTTCGCCAGTTAATAGTTTGCGCAACGTTGTTGCC
ATTGCTACAGGCATCGTGGTGTCACGCTCGTCGTTTGGTATGGCTTCATTCAGCTCCGGTTCCCAACGAT
CAAGGCGAGTTACATGATCCCCCATGTTGTGCAAAAAAGCGGTTAGCTCCTTCGGTCCTCCGATCGTTGT
CAGAAGTAAGTTGGCCGCAGTGTTATCACTCATGGTTATGGCAGCACTGCATAATTCTCTTACTGTCATG
CCATCCGTAAGATGCTTTTCTGTGACTGGTGAGTACTCAACCAAGTCATTCTGAGAATAGTGTATGCGGC
GACCGAGTTGCTCTTGCCCGGCGTCAATACGGGATAATACCGCGCCACATAGCAGAACTTTAAAAGTGCT
CATCATTGGAAAACGTTCTTCGGGGCGAAAACTCTCAAGGATCTTACCGCTGTTGAGATCCAGTTCGATG
TAACCCACTCGTGCACCCAACTGATCTTCAGCATCTTTTACTTTCACCAGCGTTTCTGGGTGAGCAAAAA
CAGGAAGGCAAAATGCCGCAAAAAAGGGAATAAGGGCGACACGGAAATGTTGAATACTCATACTCTTCCT
TTTTCAATATTATTGAAGCATTTATCAGGGTTATTGTCTCATGAGCGGATACATATTTGAATGTATTTAG
AAAAATAAACAAATAGGGGTTCCGCGCACATTTCCCCGAAAAGTGCCACCTGACGTCGACGGATCGGGAG
ATCTCCCGATCCCCTATGGTGCACTCTCAGTACAATCTGCTCTGATGCCGCATAGTTAAGCCAGTATCTG
CTCCCTGCTTGTGTGTTGGAGGTCGCTGAGTAGTGCGCGAGCAAAATTTAAGCTACAACAAGGCAAGGCT
TGACCGACAATTGCATGAAGAATCTGCTTAGGGTTAGGCGTTTTGCGCTGCTTCGCGATGTACGGGCCAG
ATATACGC
