>Addgene plasmid #42044 | pcDNA5/FRT/TO/FLAG-HA-SBP-TNRC6A | addgene partial sequence | sequence record 59539 | LNCX 5'-AGCTCGTTTAGTGAACCGTCAGATC-3'
TTTTGACCTCCATAGAAGACACCGGGACCGATCCAGCCTCCGGACTCTAGCGTTTCCACCGCGGTGGCGG
CCGCCACCATGGATTACAAGGATGACGACGACGATAAGTACCCATACGATGTTCCAGATTACGCTTCTAT
GGACGAGAAGACCACCGGCTGGCGGGGCGGCCACGTGGTGGAGGGCCTGGCCGGCGAGCTGGAGCAGCTG
CGGGCCAGGCTGGAGCACCACCCTCAGGGCCAGCGGGAGCCCTGCCCGGGCGGATCCATGGATGCTGATT
CTGCCTCCAGTTCTGAATCAGAGAGAAACATCACTATCATGGCTTCAGGGAACACAGGTGGTGAAAAAGA
TGGCCTTCGGAATAGCACTGGACTTGGTTCCCAAAACAAGTTTGTAGTTGGTAGCAGCAGCAATAATGTG
GGCCATGGAAGTAGTACTGGGCCATGGGGTTTTTCCCATGGAGCCATAATAAGCACATGTCAGGTCTCTG
TGGATGCTCCTGAAAGCAAATCTGAAAGTAGCAACAATAGAATGAATGCTTGGGGCACTGTAAGTTCTTC
ATCAAATGGAGGGTTAAATCCAAGCACTTTGAATTCAGCTAGCAACCATGGTGCCTGGCCAGTATTAGAG
AACAATGGACTTGCCCTAAAAGGGCCTGTAGGGAGTGGTAGTTCTGGCATTAATATTCAGTGCAGTACTA
TAGGCCAGATGCCTAACAATCAGAGTATTAACTCTAAAGTGAGTGGTGGTTCTACCCATGGTACCTGGGG
AAGCCTTCAGGAAACTTGTGAATCTGAAGTAAGTGGTACACAGAAGGTTTCATTCAGTGGTCAACCTCAA
AATATTACCACTGAAATGACTGGACCAAATAACACTACTAACTTTATGACCTCTAGTTTACCAAACTCCG
GTTCAGTGCAGAATAATGAGCT
