>Addgene plasmid #42044 | pcDNA5/FRT/TO/FLAG-HA-SBP-TNRC6A | addgene partial sequence | sequence record 60157 | hTNRC6A-R1 5'-GGAAATCTGAGGCCGAGAAC-3'
TCGATTGTAATCACCAATATTTAGGCTATGTTTATCTATCTCCATTCGTTTGTCTTGTAACATTCCTCCA
GAAAGGTCCATCTTATTGCTTTGTACATTTTCCTCTGGTGAGTCTCTCGAAAAACTGATGTTTGAAAACT
GTTTAACAAATGGATTTATCCACGCTTCTTCTTGTTTGTTTCCACCTTTCATCATTCCCCTTTCCCTTCT
CCTTTTTTTGCCACTCAGACCCTTCGATGACATTTTCTTTGTATATGGTGGCCAATTTAAAGATGAGTTA
AGCTCTTGAGATGAATTACTATTCCACATTCCAATCTCCACATCCTCTTCCTCTTCCCAGCCAGTGGGGC
GATTTCCAGGCAATGGCATATCATCACCACACCAGCCATCTTGCATAGATTTTGGCCCAGATTTGCTTAA
TGCTTGTGGACCAACAGAGCTGGAGCCCCACGTGGATGTGCTGGATGCCGCAGCAATGGGTTCCCCCCAG
CTGGGACCACTGTCTATGGGCTTACCCCATGCTGAAGTACCATTATCCACAGTTGTGGCTGGAGTAGAAG
GCTCCCCCCAGGGCTCACCCCAGCCAGAGCCACTGCTTGCCTCTTTGTTTGAGATGGCACTTGCAGGCGT
TAGCAGCTGATGTACCTGTGCTTGCTGGTCTGAACGGCTGTTGCCATTTGGGACGTTTTTGTTCCACATG
TTCACATTTTTGTAGTTGTATTTGCTTGGATCTCCCCAAGCTGAAGTTCCATCATCAATCTCCATTTTGC
GACGTATAGATTCTGGGGATGGTTCCTCCCAGCCTGTGGGTTCTTCTTCTTTTGCTGGGGCTGGTATAGG
TCCCCCCAGCCAGCCTGTACCAGGAGGTTTGCCTGTAGCTGGTGGGATTCCCCAAGATCCAACAATG
